Addgene plasmid #113726: pLenti6.2_miRFP670
Purpose: Expresses the fluorescent protein miRFP670 in a lentiviral backbone
Depositing lab: Vanessa LaPointe. Depositing organization: Maastricht University, Faculty of Health. Medicine and Life Sciences/MERLN Institute.
Backbone
  Vector backbone: pLenti6.2
  Backbone size w/o insert (bp): 7909
  Total vector size (bp): 8857
  Vector type: Mammalian Expression, Lentiviral
  Selectable markers: Puromycin
Growth in bacteria
  Bacterial resistance: Ampicillin, 100 μg/mL
  Growth temperature: 37°C
  Growth strain: NEB Stable
  Copy number: High Copy
Gene/Insert
  Gene/Insert name: miRFP670
  Species: Synthetic
  Insert size (bp): 948
  Promoter: CMV
  Cloning method: Restriction Enzyme; 5′ cloning site XbaI (not destroyed); 3′ cloning site MluI (not destroyed)
  Sequencing primers: 5′ CGCAAATGGGCGGTAGGCGTG; 3′ CATAGCGTAAAAGGAGCAACA
Resource information
  A portion of this plasmid was derived from a plasmid made by: The pLenti6.2 backbone and ORF was isolated from the vector #17448 and #79987 respectively bought from Addgene. Both parts were excised from their original plasmids and recloned resulting in the current plasmid. In addition a few additional RE sites were introduced at the 5` end of the ORF generating a small multiple cloning site was inserted that can be used to create fusion proteins.
Terms and licenses: Academic/Nonprofit Terms; Industry Terms: Not Available to Industry
How to cite: pLenti6.2_miRFP670 was a gift from Vanessa LaPointe (Addgene plasmid # 113726 ; http://n2t.net/addgene:113726 ; RRID:Addgene_113726)
