[The description below was written by a language model from this plasmid's Addgene catalogue record and pLannotate feature annotations shown in this document.]
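Description:
pLenti6.2_miRFP670 is a lentiviral mammalian expression plasmid of roughly 8.9 kb that delivers the synthetic near-infrared fluorescent protein miRFP670, a monomeric reporter engineered from a bacterial phytochrome with emission near 670 nm. It is propagated in E. coli through a high-copy ColE1/pUC-type origin with ampicillin selection (AmpR, β-lactamase). The backbone also carries an f1 origin, an SV40 origin, and residual lac, T3 and T7 cloning-vector elements that are not part of the viral payload.

The transfer cassette has the layout of an HIV-1-based vector. An RSV promoter is fused to a truncated 5' LTR to drive genomic RNA production in packaging cells. This is followed by the Ψ packaging signal with a gag fragment, the Rev response element for Rev-dependent nuclear export, and the cPPT/CTS. Downstream, the CMV enhancer/promoter drives the 948 bp miRFP670 open reading frame, cloned between XbaI and MluI sites that remain intact, and a WPRE follows to enhance transcript expression. A separate mouse PGK promoter drives puromycin N-acetyltransferase, so transduced cells can be selected with puromycin. The cassette ends in a second truncated LTR, which the annotation tool labels as a 5' LTR although it sits at the 3' position, followed by an SV40 polyadenylation signal.

According to the record, the backbone and the fluorescent protein ORF were taken from two earlier plasmids and recombined. A few extra restriction sites were added at the 5' end of the ORF to form a small multiple cloning site. The plasmid can therefore be used to label mammalian cells stably with a near-infrared marker, or as a starting point for building miRFP670 fusion proteins.
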