Features (pLannotate 1.2.2; 28 found; start..end, strand, type, name):
     18..606     +  rep_origin     ori: high-copy-number ColE1/pMB1/pBR322/pUC origin of replication
    789..881     +  CDS            lacI (fragment): lac repressor; lacI; The lac repressor binds to the lac operator to inhibit transcription in E. coli. This inhibition can be relieved by adding lactose or isopropyl-β-D-thiogalactopyranoside (IPTG).
    894..915     +  protein_bind   CAP binding site: CAP binding activates transcription in the presence of cAMP. E. coli catabolite activator protein
    930..960     +  promoter       lac promoter: promoter for the E. coli lac operon
    968..984     +  protein_bind   lac operator: The lac repressor binds to the lac operator to inhibit transcription in E. coli. This inhibition can be relieved by adding lactose or isopropyl-β-D-thiogalactopyranoside (IPTG). lac repressor encoded by lacI
   1029..1047    +  promoter       T3 promoter: promoter for bacteriophage T3 RNA polymerase
   1075..1301    +  promoter       RSV promoter: Rous sarcoma virus enhancer/promoter
   1302..1482    +  LTR            5' LTR (truncated): truncated 5' long terminal repeat (LTR) from HIV-1
   1529..1654    +  misc_feature   HIV-1 Ψ: packaging signal of human immunodeficiency virus type 1
   1638..2001    +  CDS            HIV-1 gag (fragment): gag protein from human immunodeficiency virus 1; gag
   2147..2380    +  misc_feature   RRE: The Rev response element (RRE) of HIV-1 allows for Rev-dependent mRNA export from the nucleus to the cytoplasm.
   2757..2857    +  CDS            Rev (fragment): human immunodeficiency virus 1 (HIV-1) Rev protein; rev; enhances nuclear export of unspliced and incompletely spliced viral mRNAs
   2876..2992    +  misc_feature   cPPT/CTS: central polypurine tract and central termination sequence of HIV-1
   3015..3318    +  enhancer       CMV enhancer: human cytomegalovirus immediate early enhancer
   3319..3522    +  promoter       CMV promoter: human cytomegalovirus (CMV) immediate early promoter
   3622..4569    +  CDS            ORF frame 1: bright monomeric near-infrared fluorescent protein engineered from a bacterial phytochrome, with an emission maximum of 670 nm (Shcherbakova et al., 2016)
   4602..5190    +  misc_feature   WPRE: woodchuck hepatitis virus posttranscriptional regulatory element
   5204..5703    +  promoter       PGK promoter: mouse phosphoglycerate kinase 1 promoter
   5724..6323    +  CDS            PuroR: puromycin N-acetyltransferase; pac from Streptomyces alboniger; confers resistance to puromycin
   6391..6528    +  CDS            nef (fragment): NEF_HV1LA - Experimental evidence at protein level: Swiss-Prot protein existence level 1. Extracellular Nef protein targets CD4(+) T-lymphocytes for apoptosis by interacting with CXCR4 surface receptors. From Human immunodeficiency virus type 1 group M subtype B (isolate Lai) (HIV-1).
   6514..6694    +  LTR            5' LTR (truncated): truncated 5' long terminal repeat (LTR) from HIV-1
   6766..6887    +  polyA_signal   SV40 poly(A) signal: SV40 polyadenylation signal
   6927..7062    +  rep_origin     SV40 ori: SV40 origin of replication
   7083..7101    -  promoter       T7 promoter: promoter for bacteriophage T7 RNA polymerase
   7109..7264    +  CDS            lacZα (fragment): LacZα fragment of β-galactosidase; lacZ fragment
   7269..7697    +  rep_origin     f1 ori (sequence partly withheld): f1 bacteriophage origin of replication; arrow indicates direction of (+) strand synthesis
   7750..7854    +  promoter       AmpR promoter: bla
   7855..8715    +  CDS            AmpR: β-lactamase; bla; confers resistance to ampicillin, carbenicillin, and related antibiotics
>Addgene plasmid #113726 | pLenti6.2_miRFP670 | addgene full sequence | sequence record 218247 | Addgene NGS Result
AAGATCAAAGGATCTTCTTGAGATCCTTTTTTTCTGCGCGTAATCTGCTGCTTGCAAACAAAAAAACCAC
CGCTACCAGCGGTGGTTTGTTTGCCGGATCAAGAGCTACCAACTCTTTTTCCGAAGGTAACTGGCTTCAG
CAGAGCGCAGATACCAAATACTGTTCTTCTAGTGTAGCCGTAGTTAGGCCACCACTTCAAGAACTCTGTA
GCACCGCCTACATACCTCGCTCTGCTAATCCTGTTACCAGTGGCTGCTGCCAGTGGCGATAAGTCGTGTC
TTACCGGGTTGGACTCAAGACGATAGTTACCGGATAAGGCGCAGCGGTCGGGCTGAACGGGGGGTTCGTG
CACACAGCCCAGCTTGGAGCGAACGACCTACACCGAACTGAGATACCTACAGCGTGAGCTATGAGAAAGC
GCCACGCTTCCCGAAGGGAGAAAGGCGGACAGGTATCCGGTAAGCGGCAGGGTCGGAACAGGAGAGCGCA
CGAGGGAGCTTCCAGGGGGAAACGCCTGGTATCTTTATAGTCCTGTCGGGTTTCGCCACCTCTGACTTGA
GCGTCGATTTTTGTGATGCTCGTCAGGGGGGCGGAGCCTATGGAAAAACGCCAGCAACGCGGCCTTTTTA
CGGTTCCTGGCCTTTTGCTGGCCTTTTGCTCACATGTTCTTTCCTGCGTTATCCCCTGATTCTGTGGATA
ACCGTATTACCGCCTTTGAGTGAGCTGATACCGCTCGCCGCAGCCGAACGACCGAGCGCAGCGAGTCAGT
GAGCGAGGAAGCGGAAGAGCGCCCAATACGCAAACCGCCTCTCCCCGCGCGTTGGCCGATTCATTAATGC
AGCTGGCACGACAGGTTTCCCGACTGGAAAGCGGGCAGTGAGCGCAACGCAATTAATGTGAGTTAGCTCA
CTCATTAGGCACCCCAGGCTTTACACTTTATGCTTCCGGCTCGTATGTTGTGTGGAATTGTGAGCGGATA
ACAATTTCACACAGGAAACAGCTATGACCATGATTACGCCAAGCGCGCAATTAACCCTCACTAAAGGGAA
CAAAAGCTGGAGCTGCAAGCTTAATGTAGTCTTATGCAATACTCTTGTAGTCTTGCAACATGGTAACGAT
GAGTTAGCAACATGCCTTACAAGGAGAGAAAAAGCACCGTGCATGCCGATTGGTGGAAGTAAGGTGGTAC
GATCGTGCCTTATTAGGAAGGCAACAGACGGGTCTGACATGGATTGGACGAACCACTGAATTGCCGCATT
GCAGAGATATTGTATTTAAGTGCCTAGCTCGATACATAAACGGGTCTCTCTGGTTAGACCAGATCTGAGC
CTGGGAGCTCTCTGGCTAACTAGGGAACCCACTGCTTAAGCCTCAATAAAGCTTGCCTTGAGTGCTTCAA
GTAGTGTGTGCCCGTCTGTTGTGTGACTCTGGTAACTAGAGATCCCTCAGACCCTTTTAGTCAGTGTGGA
AAATCTCTAGCAGTGGCGCCCGAACAGGGACTTGAAAGCGAAAGGGAAACCAGAGGAGCTCTCTCGACGC
AGGACTCGGCTTGCTGAAGCGCGCACGGCAAGAGGCGAGGGGCGGCGACTGGTGAGTACGCCAAAAATTT
TGACTAGCGGAGGCTAGAAGGAGAGAGATGGGTGCGAGAGCGTCAGTATTAAGCGGGGGAGAATTAGATC
GCGATGGGAAAAAATTCGGTTAAGGCCAGGGGGAAAGAAAAAATATAAATTAAAACATATAGTATGGGCA
AGCAGGGAGCTAGAACGATTCGCAGTTAATCCTGGCCTGTTAGAAACATCAGAAGGCTGTAGACAAATAC
TGGGACAGCTACAACCATCCCTTCAGACAGGATCAGAAGAACTTAGATCATTATATAATACAGTAGCAAC
CCTCTATTGTGTGCATCAAAGGATAGAGATAAAAGACACCAAGGAAGCTTTAGACAAGATAGAGGAAGAG
CAAAACAAAAGTAAGACCACCGCACAGCAAGCGGCCGCTGATCTTCAGACCTGGAGGAGGAGATATGAGG
GACAATTGGAGAAGTGAATTATATAAATATAAAGTAGTAAAAATTGAACCATTAGGAGTAGCACCCACCA
AGGCAAAGAGAAGAGTGGTGCAGAGAGAAAAAAGAGCAGTGGGAATAGGAGCTTTGTTCCTTGGGTTCTT
GGGAGCAGCAGGAAGCACTATGGGCGCAGCGTCAATGACGCTGACGGTACAGGCCAGACAATTATTGTCT
GGTATAGTGCAGCAGCAGAACAATTTGCTGAGGGCTATTGAGGCGCAACAGCATCTGTTGCAACTCACAG
TCTGGGGCATCAAGCAGCTCCAGGCAAGAATCCTGGCTGTGGAAAGATACCTAAAGGATCAACAGCTCCT
GGGGATTTGGGGTTGCTCTGGAAAACTCATTTGCACCACTGCTGTGCCTTGGAATGCTAGTTGGAGTAAT
AAATCTCTGGAACAGATTTGGAATCACACGACCTGGATGGAGTGGGACAGAGAAATTAACAATTACACAA
GCTTAATACACTCCTTAATTGAAGAATCGCAAAACCAGCAAGAAAAGAATGAACAAGAATTATTGGAATT
AGATAAATGGGCAAGTTTGTGGAATTGGTTTAACATAACAAATTGGCTGTGGTATATAAAATTATTCATA
ATGATAGTAGGAGGCTTGGTAGGTTTAAGAATAGTTTTTGCTGTACTTTCTATAGTGAATAGAGTTAGGC
AGGGATATTCACCATTATCGTTTCAGACCCACCTCCCAACCCCGAGGGGACCCGACAGGCCCGAAGGAAT
AGAAGAAGAAGGTGGAGAGAGAGACAGAGACAGATCCATTCGATTAGTGAACGGATCTCGACGGTATCGG
TTAACTTTTAAAAGAAAAGGGGGGATTGGGGGGTACAGTGCAGGGGAAAGAATAGTAGACATAATAGCAA
CAGACATACAAACTAAAGAATTACAAAAACAAATTACAAAATTCAAAATTTTATCGATAAGCTTGGGAGT
TCCGCGTTACATAACTTACGGTAAATGGCCCGCCTGGCTGACCGCCCAACGACCCCCGCCCATTGACGTC
AATAATGACGTATGTTCCCATAGTAACGCCAATAGGGACTTTCCATTGACGTCAATGGGTGGAGTATTTA
CGGTAAACTGCCCACTTGGCAGTACATCAAGTGTATCATATGCCAAGTACGCCCCCTATTGACGTCAATG
ACGGTAAATGGCCCGCCTGGCATTATGCCCAGTACATGACCTTATGGGACTTTCCTACTTGGCAGTACAT
CTACGTATTAGTCATCGCTATTACCATGGTGATGCGGTTTTGGCAGTACATCAATGGGCGTGGATAGCGG
TTTGACTCACGGGGATTTCCAAGTCTCCACCCCATTGACGTCAATGGGAGTTTGTTTTGGCACCAAAATC
AACGGGACTTTCCAAAATGTCGTAACAACTCCGCCCCATTGACGCAAATGGGCGGTAGGCGTGTACGGTG
GGAGGTCTATATAAGCAGAGCTCGTTTAGTGAACCGTCAGATCGCCTGGAGACGCCATCCACGCTGTTTT
GACCTCCATAGAAGACACCGACTCTAGAGATATCTTCGAAGGCGCGCCACCATGGTAGCAGGTCATGCCT
CTGGCAGCCCCGCATTCGGGACCGCCTCTCATTCGAATTGCGAACATGAAGAGATCCACCTCGCCGGCTC
GATCCAGCCGCATGGCGCGCTTCTGGTCGTCAGCGAACATGATCATCGCGTCATCCAGGCCAGCGCCAAC
GCCGCGGAATTTCTGAATCTCGGAAGCGTACTCGGCGTTCCGCTCGCCGAGATCGACGGCGATCTGTTGA
TCAAGATCCTGCCGCATCTCGATCCCACCGCCGAAGGCATGCCGGTCGCGGTGCGCTGCCGGATCGGCAA
TCCCTCTACGGAGTACTGCGGTCTGATGCATCGGCCTCCGGAAGGCGGGCTGATCATCGAACTCGAACGT
GCCGGCCCGTCGATCGATCTGTCAGGCACGCTGGCGCCGGCGCTGGAGCGGATCCGCACGGCGGGTTCAC
TGCGCGCGCTGTGCGATGACACCGTGCTGCTGTTTCAGCAGTGCACCGGCTACGACCGGGTGATGGTGTA
TCGTTTCGATGAGCAAGGCCACGGCCTGGTATTCTCCGAGTGCCATGTGCCTGGGCTCGAATCCTATTTC
GGCAACCGCTATCCGTCGTCGACTGTCCCGCAGATGGCGCGGCAGCTGTACGTGCGGCAGCGCGTCCGCG
TGCTGGTCGACGTCACCTATCAGCCGGTGCCGCTGGAGCCGCGGCTGTCGCCGCTGACCGGGCGCGATCT
CGACATGTCGGGCTGCTTCCTGCGCTCGATGTCGCCGTGCCATCTGCAGTTCCTGAAGGACATGGGCGTG
CGCGCCACCCTGGCGGTGTCGCTGGTGGTCGGCGGCAAGCTGTGGGGCCTGGTTGTCTGTCACCATTATC
TGCCGCGCTTCATCCGTTTCGAGCTGCGGGCGATCTGCAAACGGCTCGCCGAAAGGATCGCGACGCGGAT
CACCGCGCTTGAGAGCTAAGCGGCCGCACGCGTGCAATCAACCTCGTCGACAATCAACCTCTGGATTACA
AAATTTGTGAAAGATTGACTGGTATTCTTAACTATGTTGCTCCTTTTACGCTATGTGGATACGCTGCTTT
AATGCCTTTGTATCATGCTATTGCTTCCCGTATGGCTTTCATTTTCTCCTCCTTGTATAAATCCTGGTTG
CTGTCTCTTTATGAGGAGTTGTGGCCCGTTGTCAGGCAACGTGGCGTGGTGTGCACTGTGTTTGCTGACG
CAACCCCCACTGGTTGGGGCATTGCCACCACCTGTCAGCTCCTTTCCGGGACTTTCGCTTTCCCCCTCCC
TATTGCCACGGCGGAACTCATCGCCGCCTGCCTTGCCCGCTGCTGGACAGGGGCTCGGCTGTTGGGCACT
GACAATTCCGTGGTGTTGTCGGGGAAGCTGACGTCCTTTCCATGGCTGCTCGCCTGTGTTGCCACCTGGA
TTCTGCGCGGGACGTCCTTCTGCTACGTCCCTTCGGCCCTCAATCCAGCGGACCTTCCTTCCCGCGGCCT
GCTGCCGGCTCTGCGGCCTCTTCCGCGTCTTCGCCTTCGCCCTCAGACGAGTCGGATCTCCCTTTGGGCC
GCCTCCCCGCCTGGAATTCTACCGGGTAGGGGAGGCGCTTTTCCCAAGGCAGTCTGGAGCATGCGCTTTA
GCAGCCCCGCTGGGCACTTGGCGCTACACAAGTGGCCTCTGGCCTCGCACACATTCCACATCCACCGGTA
GGCGCCAACCGGCTCCGTTCTTTGGTGGCCCCTTCGCGCCACCTTCTACTCCTCCCCTAGTCAGGAAGTT
CCCCCCCGCCCCGCAGCTCGCGTCGTGCAGGACGTGACAAATGGAAGTAGCACGTCTCACTAGTCTCGTG
CAGATGGACAGCACCGCTGAGCAATGGAAGCGGGTAGGCCTTTGGGGCAGCGGCCAATAGCAGCTTTGCT
CCTTCGCTTTCTGGGCTCAGAGGCTGGGAAGGGGTGGGTCCGGGGGCGGGCTCAGGGGCGGGCTCAGGGG
CGGGGCGGGCGCCCGAAGGTCCTCCGGAGGCCCGGCATTCTGCACGCTTCAAAAGCGCACGTCTGCCGCG
CTGTTCTCCTCTTCCTCATCTCCGGGCCTTTCGACCTGCAGCCCAAGCTTACCATGACCGAGTACAAGCC
CACGGTGCGCCTCGCCACCCGCGACGACGTCCCCAGGGCCGTACGCACCCTCGCCGCCGCGTTCGCCGAC
TACCCCGCCACGCGCCACACCGTCGATCCGGACCGCCACATCGAGCGGGTCACCGAGCTGCAAGAACTCT
TCCTCACGCGCGTCGGGCTCGACATCGGCAAGGTGTGGGTCGCGGACGACGGCGCCGCGGTGGCGGTCTG
GACCACGCCGGAGAGCGTCGAAGCGGGGGCGGTGTTCGCCGAGATCGGCCCGCGCATGGCCGAGTTGAGC
GGTTCCCGGCTGGCCGCGCAGCAACAGATGGAAGGCCTCCTGGCGCCGCACCGGCCCAAGGAGCCCGCGT
GGTTCCTGGCCACCGTCGGCGTCTCGCCCGACCACCAGGGCAAGGGTCTGGGCAGCGCCGTCGTGCTCCC
CGGAGTGGAGGCGGCCGAGCGCGCCGGGGTGCCCGCCTTCCTGGAGACCTCCGCGCCCCGCAACCTCCCC
TTCTACGAGCGGCTCGGCTTCACCGTCACCGCCGACGTCGAGGTGCCCGAAGGACCGCGCACCTGGTGCA
TGACCCGCAAGCCCGGTGCCTGACGCCCGCCCCACGACCCGCAGCGCCCGACCGAAAGGAGCGCACGACC
CCATGCATCTCGAGGGCCCGGTACCTTTAAGACCAATGACTTACAAGGCAGCTGTAGATCTTAGCCACTT
TTTAAAAGAAAAGGGGGGACTGGAAGGGCTAGCTCACTCCCAACGAAGACAAGATCTGCTTTTTGCTTGT
ACTGGGTCTCTCTGGTTAGACCAGATCTGAGCCTGGGAGCTCTCTGGCTAACTAGGGAACCCACTGCTTA
AGCCTCAATAAAGCTTGCCTTGAGTGCTTCAAGTAGTGTGTGCCCGTCTGTTGTGTGACTCTGGTAACTA
GAGATCCCTCAGACCCTTTTAGTCAGTGTGGAAAATCTCTAGCAGTAGTAGTTCATGTCATCTTATTATT
CAGTATTTATAACTTGCAAAGAAATGAATATCAGAGAGTGAGAGGAACTTGTTTATTGCAGCTTATAATG
GTTACAAATAAAGCAATAGCATCACAAATTTCACAAATAAAGCATTTTTTTCACTGCATTCTAGTTGTGG
TTTGTCCAAACTCATCAATGTATCTTATCATGTCTGGCTCTAGCTATCCCGCCCCTAACTCCGCCCATCC
CGCCCCTAACTCCGCCCAGTTCCGCCCATTCTCCGCCCCATGGCTGACTAATTTTTTTTATTTATGCAGA
GGCCGAGGCCGCCTCGGCCTCTGAGCTATTCCAGAAGTAGTGAGGAGGCTTTTTTGGAGGCCTAGGGACG
TACCCAATTCGCCCTATAGTGAGTCGTATTACGCGCGCTCACTGGCCGTCGTTTTACAACGTCGTGACTG
GGAAAACCCTGGCGTTACCCAACTTAATCGCCTTGCAGCACATCCCCCTTTCGCCAGCTGGCGTAATAGC
GAAGAGGCCCGCACCGATCGCCCTTCCCAACAGTTGCGCAGCCTGAATGGCGAATGGG
[124 nt withheld, positions 7269-7392]
C
[91 nt withheld, positions 7394-7484]
A
[49 nt withheld, positions 7486-7534]
CCTTTGACGTTGGAGTCCACGTTCTTT
[37 nt withheld, positions 7562-7598]
ACCCTATCTCGGTCTATTCTTTTGATTTATAAGGGATTTTGCCGATTTCGGCCTATTGGTTAAAAAATGA
GCTGATTTAACAAAAATTTAACGCGAATTTTAACAAAATATTAACGCTTACAATTTAGGTGGCACTTTTC
GGGGAAATGTGCGCGGAACCCCTATTTGTTTATTTTTCTAAATACATTCAAATATGTATCCGCTCATGAG
ACAATAACCCTGATAAATGCTTCAATAATATTGAAAAAGGAAGAGTATGAGTATTCAACATTTCCGTGTC
GCCCTTATTCCCTTTTTTGCGGCATTTTGCCTTCCTGTTTTTGCTCACCCAGAAACGCTGGTGAAAGTAA
AAGATGCTGAAGATCAGTTGGGTGCACGAGTGGGTTACATCGAACTGGATCTCAACAGCGGTAAGATCCT
TGAGAGTTTTCGCCCCGAAGAACGTTTTCCAATGATGAGCACTTTTAAAGTTCTGCTATGTGGCGCGGTA
TTATCCCGTATTGACGCCGGGCAAGAGCAACTCGGTCGCCGCATACACTATTCTCAGAATGACTTGGTTG
AGTACTCACCAGTCACAGAAAAGCATCTTACGGATGGCATGACAGTAAGAGAATTATGCAGTGCTGCCAT
AACCATGAGTGATAACACTGCGGCCAACTTACTTCTGACAACGATCGGAGGACCGAAGGAGCTAACCGCT
TTTTTGCACAACATGGGGGATCATGTAACTCGCCTTGATCGTTGGGAACCGGAGCTGAATGAAGCCATAC
CAAACGACGAGCGTGACACCACGATGCCTGTAGCAATGGCAACAACGTTGCGCAAACTATTAACTGGCGA
ACTACTTACTCTAGCTTCCCGGCAACAATTAATAGACTGGATGGAGGCGGATAAAGTTGCAGGACCACTT
CTGCGCTCGGCCCTTCCGGCTGGCTGGTTTATTGCTGATAAATCTGGAGCCGGTGAGCGTGGGTCTCGCG
GTATCATTGCAGCACTGGGGCCAGATGGTAAGCCCTCCCGTATCGTAGTTATCTACACGACGGGGAGTCA
GGCAACTATGGATGAACGAAATAGACAGATCGCTGAGATAGGTGCCTCACTGATTAAGCATTGGTAACTG
TCAGACCAAGTTTACTCATATATACTTTAGATTGATTTAAAACTTCATTTTTAATTTAAAAGGATCTAGG
TGAAGATCCTTTTTGATAATCTCATGACCAAAATCCCTTAACGTGAGTTTTCGTTCCACTGAGCGTCAGA
CCCCGTAGAA
